Addgene plasmid #1607: L2531
Purpose: (Empty Backbone)
Depositing lab: Andrew Fire. Depositing organization: Carnegie Institution for Science.
Backbone
  Vector backbone: Unknown
  Backbone size (bp): 4901
  Vector type: Worm Expression
Growth in bacteria
  Bacterial resistance: Ampicillin, 100 μg/mL
  Growth temperature: 37°C
  Growth strain: DH5alpha
  Copy number: Unknown
Gene/Insert
  Gene/Insert name: None
  Tag / fusion protein: myo2-1090, myo25', IVSA, rf2128, IVSM, IVSL, decoy
  Cloning method: Restriction Enzyme
Terms and licenses: Academic/Nonprofit Terms; Industry Terms: Not Available to Industry
Depositor comments: See Fire Lab Vector Kit Documentation 1999. Fire Lab Miniprep Number pPD96.48, Ligation number L2531.
How to cite: L2531 was a gift from Andrew Fire (Addgene plasmid # 1607 ; http://n2t.net/addgene:1607 ; RRID:Addgene_1607)
