[The description below was written by a language model from this plasmid's Addgene catalogue record and pLannotate feature annotations shown in this document.]
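Description:
L2531 (miniprep designation pPD96.48) is an empty-backbone Caenorhabditis elegans expression vector of about 4.9 kb from the 1999 Fire Lab Vector Kit. It is catalogued as a worm expression plasmid with no insert, and the parental backbone is listed as unknown. The annotated bacterial portion looks like a pUC-type plasmid. It carries a high-copy ColE1/pMB1-family origin and a β-lactamase gene with its own promoter for ampicillin selection in E. coli. It also has remnants of the lac region (a lacI fragment, CAP binding site, lac promoter and operator) next to fragments of the pUC18/19 polylinker. Short rop and bom fragments are detected as well and are probably non-functional cloning leftovers.

The worm-specific content is recorded only as a list of kit module names in the tag field: myo2-1090, myo25', IVSA, rf2128, IVSM, IVSL and decoy. The myo-2 entries point to 5' regulatory sequence from the myo-2 gene, a myosin heavy chain gene generally used to drive expression in pharyngeal muscle. In Fire vector nomenclature, the IVS elements are synthetic introns included to improve transgene expression, and "decoy" refers to a short upstream element meant to absorb spurious readthrough transcription and translation from the backbone. The record does not define rf2128. The automated feature table annotates almost nothing across roughly the first 2 kb, where these modules presumably lie, so their order and boundaries cannot be confirmed from it. The short match to aex-5 may simply reflect C. elegans genomic sequence in the vector. The kit documentation cited by the depositor is the place to check the exact layout. The likely use is cloning a coding sequence of interest for myo-2-driven expression in transgenic worms.
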