Features (pLannotate 1.2.2; 12 found; start..end, strand, type, name):
      1..38      -  misc_feature   MCS (fragment): pUC18/19 multiple cloning site
     39..60      -  misc_feature   MCS (fragment): pUC18/19 multiple cloning site
   2026..2178    +  CDS            aex-5 (fragment): AEX5_CAEEL - Also known as kpc-3 From Caenorhabditis elegans.
   2306..2341    +  CDS            rop (fragment): Rop protein, which maintains plasmids at low copy number; rop
   2443..2542    +  misc_feature   bom (fragment): basis of mobility region from pBR322
   2640..2744    +  promoter       AmpR promoter: bla
   2745..3605    +  CDS            AmpR: β-lactamase; bla; confers resistance to ampicillin, carbenicillin, and related antibiotics
   3776..4364    +  rep_origin     ori: high-copy-number ColE1/pMB1/pBR322/pUC origin of replication
   4547..4639    +  CDS            lacI (fragment): lac repressor; lacI; The lac repressor binds to the lac operator to inhibit transcription in E. coli. This inhibition can be relieved by adding lactose or isopropyl-β-D-thiogalactopyranoside (IPTG).
   4652..4673    +  protein_bind   CAP binding site: CAP binding activates transcription in the presence of cAMP. E. coli catabolite activator protein
   4688..4718    +  promoter       lac promoter: promoter for the E. coli lac operon
   4726..4742    +  protein_bind   lac operator: The lac repressor binds to the lac operator to inhibit transcription in E. coli. This inhibition can be relieved by adding lactose or isopropyl-β-D-thiogalactopyranoside (IPTG). lac repressor encoded by lacI
>Addgene plasmid #1607 | L2531 | depositor full sequence | sequence record 217 | Author sequence
AAGCTTGCATGCCTGCAGGTCGACTCTAGAGGATCCCCAGCTTGCATGCCTGCAGGTCGAGGCATTTGAA
TTGGGGGTGGTGGACAGTAACTGTCTGTAATAATAATTACTCCTGACCAGGTTGCAATTCGAGTTTTGAT
AAGCATAATTATACCTTGTACATTGTGGGTTTTGTGCTGTGGACGTTTTATTGTGACATCCCCATAAGCT
ACAAGAACAAAAATGAAATGTAAAAGTATTGAAAACGTCGTACATTTTATATCTGAGTAGTATCCTTTGC
TTTAAATGTCCATAAAACTAATTTTATAATCAATAAAACAACGTTTGTAAATCAACTGAGTTTACAAGTA
GAGACATTGAGGGATACTTTCACTATGCTAAAGTGATAATCGACCAAATAATAACTTCACTTTGGTATTT
ATTCCTGTCTTATAAATGTTATGTATGAATTAAATTCATATGCATATGGCTCACTCTGACAATTTTTAAT
AATCTTCCAGATCAATATTGACTACCGATGCGGGTGGTCTTTTGCTTTGAATTCTGCTGAACTTTACACC
CCGAACAGCAATGTGTGCTTCAGCCTAAAAAAAAGTAAGTGTGTTAATCAGTGCCCCCGATTCTTCATTT
TTTGCCCCTCTCTCCCGTTTCGTCGGCAAAAGAAGAGAAAATAAAGATAAGTCTCAAGATAGGTTGGTAA
TCGCTAAAGTGGTTGTGTGGATAAGAGTAGCAAAATGGCAGGAAGAGCACTTTGCGCGCACACACTGTAC
TCATTGTTCTGGATAAAATTCTCTCGTTGTTTGCCGTCGGATGTCTGCCTCTCTGCATTGAGCCGGCTTC
TTCACTATCTTTAGTTAACCTAAAATGCCGTTTCTTTTCTCGTATCCCCACTATCCCGTTGAGGTTCTCT
GCTCTCTTCGCTCCCTACCGCCAGCGAGCAACTATCCGTGGGGGCGCCTTGCTCGGAAGATGGGGGGGAA
GAAAGAAGATTTTTGCTATTTGCACTTGAGAAAGAGACTTTTCCTGCGTCGATGGTTAGAGAACAGTGTG
CAGACACTTTTCAGCTACCTAGAATTACAATTGGATATCCCCGCCTCCCAATCCACCCACCCAGGGAAAA
AGAAGGGCTCGCCGAAAATCAAAGTTATCTCCAGGCTCGCGCATCCCACCGAGCGGTTGACTTCTCTCCA
CCACTTTTCATTTTAACCCTCGGGGTACGGGATTGGCCAAAGGACCCAAAGGTATGTTTCGAATGATACT
AACATAACATAGAACATTTTCAGGAGGACCCTTGGCTAGCGTCGACGGTACCGGTCAGATATCACTCGAG
GAGCTCCCGAGATCTTCAGCGCTCAGCATTCGTAGAATTGTAAGTTTAAACTTTCTCATACTAACTAACG
CGCTCTATTTAAATTTTCAGAATTCCAACTGAGCGCCGGTCGCTACCATTACCAACTTGTCTGGTGTCAA
AAATAATAGGGGCCGCTGTCATCAGAGTAAGTTTAAACTGAGTTCTACTAACTAACGAGTAATATTTAAA
TTTTCAGCATCTCGCGCCCGTGCCTCTGACTTCTAAGTCCAATTACTCTTCAACATCCCTACATGCTCTT
TCTCCCTGTGCTCCCACCCCCTATTTTTGTTATTATCAAAAAACTTCTCTTAATTTCTTTGTTTTTTAGC
TTCTTTTAAGTCACCTCTAACAATGAAATTGTGTAGATTCAAAAATAGAATTAATTCGTAATAAAAAGTC
GAAAAAAATTGTGCTCCCTCCCCCCATTAATAATAATTCTATCCCAAAATCTACACAATGTTCTGTGTAC
ACTTCTTATGTTTTTTACTTCTGATAAATTTTTTTGAAACATCATAGAAAAAACCGCACACAAAATACCT
TATCATATGTTACGTTTCAGTTTATGACCGCAATTTTTATTTCTTCGCACGTCTGGGCCTCTCATGACGT
CAAATCATGCTCATCGTGAAAAAGTTTTGGAGTATTTTTGGAATTTTTCAATCAAGTGAAAGTTTATGAA
ATTAATTTTCCTGCTTTTGCTTTTTGGGGTTTCCCCTATTGTTTGTCAAGATTTCGAGGACGGCGTTTTT
CTTGCTAAAATCACAAGTATTGATGAGCACGATGCAAGAAAGATCGGAAGAAGGTTTGGGTTTGAGGCTC
AGTGGAAGGTGAGTAGAAGTTGATAATTTGAAAGTGGAGTAGTGTCTATGGGGTTTTTGCCTTAAATGAC
AGAATACATTCCCAATATACCAAACATAACTGTTTCCTACTAGTCGGCCGTACGGGCCCTTTCGTCTCGC
GCGTTTCGGTGATGACGGTGAAAACCTCTGACACATGCAGCTCCCGGAGACGGTCACAGCTTGTCTGTAA
GCGGATGCCGGGAGCAGACAAGCCCGTCAGGGCGCGTCAGCGGGTGTTGGCGGGTGTCGGGGCTGGCTTA
ACTATGCGGCATCAGAGCAGATTGTACTGAGAGTGCACCATATGCGGTGTGAAATACCGCACAGATGCGT
AAGGAGAAAATACCGCATCAGGCGGCCTTAAGGGCCTCGTGATACGCCTATTTTTATAGGTTAATGTCAT
GATAATAATGGTTTCTTAGACGTCAGGTGGCACTTTTCGGGGAAATGTGCGCGGAACCCCTATTTGTTTA
TTTTTCTAAATACATTCAAATATGTATCCGCTCATGAGACAATAACCCTGATAAATGCTTCAATAATATT
GAAAAAGGAAGAGTATGAGTATTCAACATTTCCGTGTCGCCCTTATTCCCTTTTTTGCGGCATTTTGCCT
TCCTGTTTTTGCTCACCCAGAAACGCTGGTGAAAGTAAAAGATGCTGAAGATCAGTTGGGTGCACGAGTG
GGTTACATCGAACTGGATCTCAACAGCGGTAAGATCCTTGAGAGTTTTCGCCCCGAAGAACGTTTTCCAA
TGATGAGCACTTTTAAAGTTCTGCTATGTGGCGCGGTATTATCCCGTATTGACGCCGGGCAAGAGCAACT
CGGTCGCCGCATACACTATTCTCAGAATGACTTGGTTGAGTACTCACCAGTCACAGAAAAGCATCTTACG
GATGGCATGACAGTAAGAGAATTATGCAGTGCTGCCATAACCATGAGTGATAACACTGCGGCCAACTTAC
TTCTGACAACGATCGGAGGACCGAAGGAGCTAACCGCTTTTTTGCACAACATGGGGGATCATGTAACTCG
CCTTGATCGTTGGGAACCGGAGCTGAATGAAGCCATACCAAACGACGAGCGTGACACCACGATGCCTGTA
GCAATGGCAACAACGTTGCGCAAACTATTAACTGGCGAACTACTTACTCTAGCTTCCCGGCAACAATTAA
TAGACTGGATGGAGGCGGATAAAGTTGCAGGACCACTTCTGCGCTCGGCCCTTCCGGCTGGCTGGTTTAT
TGCTGATAAATCTGGAGCCGGTGAGCGTGGGTCTCGCGGTATCATTGCAGCACTGGGGCCAGATGGTAAG
CCCTCCCGTATCGTAGTTATCTACACGACGGGGAGTCAGGCAACTATGGATGAACGAAATAGACAGATCG
CTGAGATAGGTGCCTCACTGATTAAGCATTGGTAACTGTCAGACCAAGTTTACTCATATATACTTTAGAT
TGATTTAAAACTTCATTTTTAATTTAAAAGGATCTAGGTGAAGATCCTTTTTGATAATCTCATGACCAAA
ATCCCTTAACGTGAGTTTTCGTTCCACTGAGCGTCAGACCCCGTAGAAAAGATCAAAGGATCTTCTTGAG
ATCCTTTTTTTCTGCGCGTAATCTGCTGCTTGCAAACAAAAAAACCACCGCTACCAGCGGTGGTTTGTTT
GCCGGATCAAGAGCTACCAACTCTTTTTCCGAAGGTAACTGGCTTCAGCAGAGCGCAGATACCAAATACT
GTCCTTCTAGTGTAGCCGTAGTTAGGCCACCACTTCAAGAACTCTGTAGCACCGCCTACATACCTCGCTC
TGCTAATCCTGTTACCAGTGGCTGCTGCCAGTGGCGATAAGTCGTGTCTTACCGGGTTGGACTCAAGACG
ATAGTTACCGGATAAGGCGCAGCGGTCGGGCTGAACGGGGGGTTCGTGCACACAGCCCAGCTTGGAGCGA
ACGACCTACACCGAACTGAGATACCTACAGCGTGAGCATTGAGAAAGCGCCACGCTTCCCGAAGGGAGAA
AGGCGGACAGGTATCCGGTAAGCGGCAGGGTCGGAACAGGAGAGCGCACGAGGGAGCTTCCAGGGGGAAA
CGCCTGGTATCTTTATAGTCCTGTCGGGTTTCGCCACCTCTGACTTGAGCGTCGATTTTTGTGATGCTCG
TCAGGGGGGCGGAGCCTATGGAAAAACGCCAGCAACGCGGCCTTTTTACGGTTCCTGGCCTTTTGCTGGC
CTTTTGCTCACATGTTCTTTCCTGCGTTATCCCCTGATTCTGTGGATAACCGTATTACCGCCTTTGAGTG
AGCTGATACCGCTCGCCGCAGCCGAACGACCGAGCGCAGCGAGTCAGTGAGCGAGGAAGCGGAAGAGCGC
CCAATACGCAAACCGCCTCTCCCCGCGCGTTGGCCGATTCATTAATGCAGCTGGCACGACAGGTTTCCCG
ACTGGAAAGCGGGCAGTGAGCGCAACGCAATTAATGTGAGTTAGCTCACTCATTAGGCACCCCAGGCTTT
ACACTTTATGCTTCCGGCTCGTATGTTGTGTGGAATTGTGAGCGGATAACAATTTCACACAGGAAACAGC
TATGACCATGATTACGCCAAGCTGTAAGTTTAAACATGATCTTACTAACTAACTATTCTCATTTAAATTT
TCAGAGCTTAAAAATGGCTGAAATCACTCACAACGATGGATACGCTAACAACTTGGAAATGAAAT
