>Addgene plasmid #1607 | L2531 | addgene partial sequence | sequence record 16741 | 1607_m13reverse
GNGNTTAACATGGATCTTACTAACTAACTATTCTCATTTAAATTTTCAGAGCTTAAAAATGGCTGAAATC
ACTCACAACGATGGATACGCTAACAACTTGGAAATGAAATAAGCTTGCATGCCTGCAGGTCGACTCTAGA
GGATCCCCAGCTTGCATGCCTGCAGGTCGAGGCATTTGAATTGGGGGTGGTGGACAGTAACTGTCTGTAA
TAATAATTACTCCTGACCAGGTTGCAATTCGAGTTTTGATAAGCATAATTATACCTTGTACATTGTGGGT
TTTGTGCTGTGGACGTTTTATTGTGACATCCCCATAAGCTACAAGAACAAAAATGAAATGTAAAAGTATT
GAAAACGTCGTACATTTTATATCTGAGTAGTATCCTTTGCTTTAAATGTCCATAAAACTAATTTTATAAT
CAATAAAACAACGTTTGTAAATCAACTGAGTTTACAAGTAGAGACATTGAGGGATACTTTCACTATGCTA
AAGTGATAATCGACCAAATAATAACTTCACTTTGGTATTTATTCCTGTCTTATAAATGTTATGTATGAAT
TAAATTCATATGCATATGGCTCACTCTGACAATTTTTAATAATCTTCCAGATCAATATTGACTACCGATG
CGGGTGGTCTTTTGCTTTGAATTCTGCTGAACTTTACACCCCGAACAGCAATGTGTGCTTCAGCCTAAAA
AAAAGTAAGTGTGTTAATCAGTGCCCCCGATTCTTCATTTTTTGCCCCTCTCTCCCGTTTCGTCGGCAAA
AGAAGAGAAAATAAAGATAAGTCTCAAGATAGGTTGGTAATCGCTAAAGTGGTTGTGTGGATAAGAGTAG
CAAAATGGCAGGAAGAGCACTTTGCGCGCACACACTGTACTCATTGNTCTGGATAAAATTCTCTCGTTGT
TTGNCCGTCGGATGTCTGCCTCTCTGCATTGAGCCGGCTTCTTCACTATCTTTAGTTAACCTAAAATGCC
GTTTCTTTTCCCGTANCCCCNCTATCCCCGNTGAGGTTCTCTGCTCTCTTCGCTCCCTACCGCCAGCGAG
CAACTATCCGNGGGGGCNCCNTGCCCNGAAAANGGGGGGNAAAAAAAAAATTTTGCTATTTGCNCTNGAA
AANAAACTTTCCNGCCNCANGGTAAANAACNGGGGCAACCCTTTCCCCCCCAAAATACATTGGAACCCCC
CCCCCNCCCCCCCCCCGGGAAAANAAGGNCCCCAAANNAAGTNTCNCCGGGNCNCCNCCCCGAGGGNGAC
TCNCCCCCCTTTNTTTNACCCNGGGANGGGANGNCCAGANCCAGGGTTTTCAAAAAAAAAAAAAAAANTT
TGGAACCNGNTNGCCCGGNCNGGAAANCCCNGNNCCCAACTCCNCCCCTTAAAAAATTATTTCCCCNCCC
CCTTTTNAACCCGGCCCC
